>Addgene plasmid #46332 | HA Sec13 pRK5 | addgene full sequence | sequence record 137768 | Addgene NGS result
AGCGCCCAATACGCAAACCGCCTCTCCCCGCGCGTTGGCCGATTCATTAATGCAGCTGGCACGACAGGTT
TCCCGACTGGAAAGCGGGCAGTGAGCGCAACGCAATTAATGTGAGTTAGCTCACTCATTAGGCACCCCAG
GCTTTACACTTTATGCTTCCGGCTCGTATGTTGTGTGGAATTGTGAGCGGATAACAATTTCACACAGGAA
ACAGCTATGACATGATTACGAATTAATTCGAGCTCGCCCGACATTGATTATTGACTAGTTATTAATAGTA
ATCAATTACGGGGTCATTAGTTCATAGCCCATATATGGAGTTCCGCGTTACATAACTTACGGTAAATGGC
CCGCCTGGCTGACCGCCCAACGACCCCCGCCCATTGACGTCAATAATGACGTATGTTCCCATAGTAACGC
CAATAGGGACTTTCCATTGACGTCAATGGGTGGAGTATTTACGGTAAACTGCCCACTTGGCAGTACATCA
AGTGTATCATATGCCAAGTACGCCCCCTATTGACGTCAATGACGGTAAATGGCCCGCCTGGCATTATGCC
CAGTACATGACCTTATGGGACTTTCCTACTTGGCAGTACATCTACGTATTAGTCATCGCTATTACCATGG
TGATGCGGTTTTGGCAGTACATCAATGGGCGTGGATAGCGGTTTGACTCACGGGGATTTCCAAGTCTCCA
CCCCATTGACGTCAATGGGAGTTTGTTTTGGCACCAAAATCAACGGGACTTTCCAAAATGTCGTAACAAC
TCCGCCCCATTGACGCAAATGGGCGGTAGGCGTGTACGGTGGGAGGTCTATATAAGCAGAGCTCGTTTAG
TGAACCGTCAGATCGCCTGGAGACGCCATCCACGCTGTTTTGACCTCCATAGAAGACACCGGGACCGATC
CAGCCTCCGCGGCCGGGAACGGTGCATTGGAACGCGGATTCCCCGTGCCAAGAGTGACGTAAGTACCGCC
TATAGAGTCTATAGGCCCACCCCCTTGGCTTCGTTAGAACGCGGCTACAATTAATACATAACCTTATGTA
TCATACACATACGATTTAGGTGACACTATAGAATAACATCCACTTTGCCTTTCTCTCCACAGGTGTCCAC
TCCCAGGTCCAACTGCACCTCGGTTCTATCGATTGAATTCCCGAACCGACAGTCGGTCTCTTCACCAAGG
CCATTCGCGCCACCATGGGCTACCCCTATGATGTGCCTGACTACGCAGATCTCAATGGTGGTGGTGGTGG
GTCGACGATGATTCACGACGCCCAGATGGACTACTATGGCACCCGCCTGGCAACCTGCTCATCAGACAGG
TCCGTCAAAATCTTTGATGTGCGCAATGGAGGGCAGATCCTTATCGCCGACCTCAGGGGTCATGAGGGTC
CTGTGTGGCAAGTGGCCTGGGCTCACCCCATGTACGGCAACATCCTGGCATCGTGCTCCTATGACCGGAA
AGTCATTATCTGGAGAGAGGAAAACGGCACCTGGGAGAAGAGCCACGAGCATGCGGGACACGACTCCTCA
GTGAACTCGGTGTGCTGGGCCCCCCATGACTACGGCCTGATCCTGGCCTGTGGGAGCTCGGATGGGGCCA
TCTCCCTGCTGACTTACACCGGGGAAGGCCAATGGGAAGTAAAGAAGATCAACAACGCTCACACCATTGG
CTGCAATGCCGTCAGCTGGGCCCCTGCTGTTGTACCTGGAAGCCTCATAGACCACCCATCGGGGCAGAAA
CCCAATTACATCAAGAGGTTTGCATCAGGTGGCTGTGACAACCTCATCAAGCTGTGGAAGGAGGAGGAGG
ACGGCCAGTGGAAGGAGGAGCAGAAGCTAGAAGCGCACAGTGACTGGGTTCGAGATGTGGCCTGGGCCCC
CTCCATCGGCCTGCCCACCAGCACCATCGCCAGCTGCTCCCAGGATGGTCGTGTGTTCATTTGGACCTGT
GATGATGCCTCAAGCAATACGTGGTCCCCTAAATTGTTGCACAAGTTCAACGATGTGGTGTGGCATGTGA
GCTGGTCCATCACAGCCAACATCCTGGCTGTCTCTGGTGGAGACAATAAGGTGACCCTGTGGAAGGAGTC
AGTTGATGGGCAGTGGGTGTGCATCAGTGATGTCAACAAGGGCCAGGGCTCCGTATCAGCATCAGTGACA
GAGGGCCAGCAGAACGAGCAGTGAGCGGCCGCTAAGTAAGTAAGGATCCCCAGCTTGGCCGCCATGGCCC
AACTTGTTTATTGCAGCTTATAATGGTTACAAATAAAGCAATAGCATCACAAATTTCACAAATAAAGCAT
TTTTTTCACTGCATTCTAGTTGTGGTTTGTCCAAACTCATCAATGTATCTTATCATGTCTGGATCGGGAA
TTAATTCGGCGCAGCACCATGGCCTGAAATAACCTCTGAAAGAGGAACTTGGTTAGGTACCTTCTGAGGC
GGAAAGAACCAGCTGTGGAATGTGTGTCAGTTAGGGTGTGGAAAGTCCCCAGGCTCCCCAGCAGGCAGAA
GTATGCAAAGCATGCATCTCAATTAGTCAGCAACCAGGTGTGGAAAGTCCCCAGGCTCCCCAGCAGGCAG
AAGTATGCAAAGCATGCATCTCAATTAGTCAGCAACCATAGTCCCGCCCCTAACTCCGCCCATCCCGCCC
CTAACTCCGCCCAGTTCCGCCCATTCTCCGCCCCATGGCTGACTAATTTTTTTTATTTATGCAGAGGCCG
AGGCCGCCTCGGCCTCTGAGCTATTCCAGAAGTAGTGAGGAGGCTTTTTTGGAGGCCTAGGCTTTTGCAA
AAAGCTGTTAACAGCTTGGCACTGGCCGTCGTTTTACAACGTCGTGACTGGGAAAACCCTGGCGTTACCC
AACTTAATCGCCTTGCAGCACATCCCCCTTTCGCCAGCTGGCGTAATAGCGAAGAGGCCCGCACCGATCG
CCCTTCCCAACAGTTGCGCAGCCTGAATGGCGAATGGCGCCTGATGCGGTATTTTCTCCTTACGCATCTG
TGCGGTATTTCACACCGCATA
[142 nt withheld, positions 3032-3173]
C
[141 nt withheld, positions 3175-3315]
CCTTTGACGTTGGAGTCCACGTTCTTT
[37 nt withheld, positions 3343-3379]
ACCCTATCTCGGGCTATTCTTTTGATTTATAAGGGATTTTGCCGATTTCGGCCTATTGGTTAAAAAATGA
GCTGATTTAACAAAAATTTAACGCGAATTTTAACAAAATATTAACGTTTACAATTTTATGGTGCACTCTC
AGTACAATCTGCTCTGATGCCGCATAGTTAAGCCAGCCCCGACACCCGCCAACACCCGCTGACGCGCCCT
GACGGGCTTGTCTGCTCCCGGCATCCGCTTACAGACAAGCTGTGACCGTCTCCGGGAGCTGCATGTGTCA
GAGGTTTTCACCGTCATCACCGAAACGCGCGAGACGAAAGGGCCTCGTGATACGCCTATTTTTATAGGTT
AATGTCATGATAATAATGGTTTCTTAGACGTCAGGTGGCACTTTTCGGGGAAATGTGCGCGGAACCCCTA
TTTGTTTATTTTTCTAAATACATTCAAATATGTATCCGCTCATGAGACAATAACCCTGATAAATGCTTCA
ATAATATTGAAAAAGGAAGAGTATGAGTATTCAACATTTCCGTGTCGCCCTTATTCCCTTTTTTGCGGCA
TTTTGCCTTCCTGTTTTTGCTCACCCAGAAACGCTGGTGAAAGTAAAAGATGCTGAAGATCAGTTGGGTG
CACGAGTGGGTTACATCGAACTGGATCTCAACAGCGGTAAGATCCTTGAGAGTTTTCGCCCCGAAGAACG
TTTTCCAATGATGAGCACTTTTAAAGTTCTGCTATGTGGCGCGGTATTATCCCGTATTGACGCCGGGCAA
GAGCAACTCGGTCGCCGCATACACTATTCTCAGAATGACTTGGTTGAGTACTCACCAGTCACAGAAAAGC
ATCTTACGGATGGCATGACAGTAAGAGAATTATGCAGTGCTGCCATAACCATGAGTGATAACACTGCGGC
CAACTTACTTCTGACAACGATCGGAGGACCGAAGGAGCTAACCGCTTTTTTGCACAACATGGGGGATCAT
GTAACTCGCCTTGATCGTTGGGAACCGGAGCTGAATGAAGCCATACCAAACGACGAGCGTGACACCACGA
TGCCTGTAGCAATGGCAACAACGTTGCGCAAACTATTAACTGGCGAACTACTTACTCTAGCTTCCCGGCA
ACAATTAATAGACTGGATGGAGGCGGATAAAGTTGCAGGACCACTTCTGCGCTCGGCCCTTCCGGCTGGC
TGGTTTATTGCTGATAAATCTGGAGCCGGTGAGCGTGGGTCTCGCGGTATCATTGCAGCACTGGGGCCAG
ATGGTAAGCCCTCCCGTATCGTAGTTATCTACACGACGGGGAGTCAGGCAACTATGGATGAACGAAATAG
ACAGATCGCTGAGATAGGTGCCTCACTGATTAAGCATTGGTAACTGTCAGACCAAGTTTACTCATATATA
CTTTAGATTGATTTAAAACTTCATTTTTAATTTAAAAGGATCTAGGTGAAGATCCTTTTTGATAATCTCA
TGACCAAAATCCCTTAACGTGAGTTTTCGTTCCACTGAGCGTCAGACCCCGTAGAAAAGATCAAAGGATC
TTCTTGAGATCCTTTTTTTCTGCGCGTAATCTGCTGCTTGCAAACAAAAAAACCACCGCTACCAGCGGTG
GTTTGTTTGCCGGATCAAGAGCTACCAACTCTTTTTCCGAAGGTAACTGGCTTCAGCAGAGCGCAGATAC
CAAATACTGTTCTTCTAGTGTAGCCGTAGTTAGGCCACCACTTCAAGAACTCTGTAGCACCGCCTACATA
CCTCGCTCTGCTAATCCTGTTACCAGTGGCTGCTGCCAGTGGCGATAAGTCGTGTCTTACCGGGTTGGAC
TCAAGACGATAGTTACCGGATAAGGCGCAGCGGTCGGGCTGAACGGGGGGTTCGTGCACACAGCCCAGCT
TGGAGCGAACGACCTACACCGAACTGAGATACCTACAGCGTGAGCTATGAGAAAGCGCCACGCTTCCCGA
AGGGAGAAAGGCGGACAGGTATCCGGTAAGCGGCAGGGTCGGAACAGGAGAGCGCACGAGGGAGCTTCCA
GGGGGAAACGCCTGGTATCTTTATAGTCCTGTCGGGTTTCGCCACCTCTGACTTGAGCGTCGATTTTTGT
GATGCTCGTCAGGGGGGCGGAGCCTATGGAAAAACGCCAGCAACGCGGCCTTTTTACGGTTCCTGGCCTT
TTGCTGGCCTTTTGCTCACATGTTCTTTCCTGCGTTATCCCCTGATTCTGTGGATAACCGTATTACCGCC
TTTGAGTGAGCTGATACCGCTCGCCGCAGCCGAACGACCGAGCGCAGCGAGTCAGTGAGCGAGGAAGCGG
AAG
Features (pLannotate 1.2.2; 20 found; start..end, strand, type, name):
      2..94      +  CDS            lacI (fragment): lac repressor; lacI; The lac repressor binds to the lac operator to inhibit transcription in E. coli. This inhibition can be relieved by adding lactose or isopropyl-β-D-thiogalactopyranoside (IPTG).
    107..128     +  protein_bind   CAP binding site: CAP binding activates transcription in the presence of cAMP. E. coli catabolite activator protein
    143..173     +  promoter       lac promoter: promoter for the E. coli lac operon
    181..197     +  protein_bind   lac operator: The lac repressor binds to the lac operator to inhibit transcription in E. coli. This inhibition can be relieved by adding lactose or isopropyl-β-D-thiogalactopyranoside (IPTG). lac repressor encoded by lacI
    250..629     +  enhancer       CMV enhancer: human cytomegalovirus immediate early enhancer
    630..833     +  promoter       CMV promoter: human cytomegalovirus (CMV) immediate early promoter
    969..1012    +  intron         CMV intron (fragment): modified intron A from human cytomegalovirus
   1064..1082    +  promoter       SP6 promoter: promoter for bacteriophage SP6 RNA polymerase
   1086..1123    +  CDS            IgH signal sequence (fragment): signal sequence from the mouse immunoglobulin heavy chain variable region
   1268..2191    +  CDS            SEC13: SEC13_HUMAN - Also known as D3S1231E, SEC13A From Homo sapiens (Human).
   2241..2375    +  polyA_signal   SV40 poly(A) signal: SV40 polyadenylation signal
   2444..2801    +  promoter       SV40 promoter: SV40 enhancer and early promoter
   2820..2974    +  CDS            lacZα (fragment): LacZα fragment of β-galactosidase; lacZ fragment
   2980..3031    -  misc_feature   bom (fragment): basis of mobility region from pBR322
   3050..3430    +  rep_origin     M13 ori (sequence partly withheld): M13 bacteriophage origin of replication; arrow indicates direction of (+) strand synthesis
   3506..3555    -  misc_feature   bom (fragment): basis of mobility region from pBR322
   3657..3692    -  CDS            rop (fragment): Rop protein, which maintains plasmids at low copy number; rop
   3787..3891    +  promoter       AmpR promoter: bla
   3892..4752    +  CDS            AmpR: β-lactamase; bla; confers resistance to ampicillin, carbenicillin, and related antibiotics
   4923..5511    +  rep_origin     ori: high-copy-number ColE1/pMB1/pBR322/pUC origin of replication
