[The description below was written by a language model from this plasmid's Addgene catalogue record and pLannotate feature annotations shown in this document.]
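Description:
HA Sec13 pRK5 is a mammalian expression plasmid of about 5.7 kb, built on the pRK5 backbone and carrying the human SEC13 coding sequence (catalogued as a 927 bp insert) with an N-terminal HA epitope tag supplied by the backbone. The insert was placed between SalI and NotI sites, both of which remain intact. In E. coli the plasmid replicates from a high-copy ColE1/pUC-type origin and is selected with ampicillin through the β-lactamase gene and its own promoter. An M13 phage origin is also annotated, which in principle allows single-stranded DNA production. Short fragments of lacI, lacZα, bom and rop, together with the lac promoter and operator, appear to be backbone remnants rather than functional parts.

Expression in mammalian cells is driven by the human cytomegalovirus immediate-early enhancer and promoter, followed by a fragment of CMV intron A. An SP6 promoter sits upstream of the coding region, and an SV40 polyadenylation signal terminates the transcript. The automated annotation does not mark the HA tag itself. It does flag a short fragment resembling an immunoglobulin heavy chain signal sequence upstream of SEC13, and the record does not say whether this is meaningful. An SV40 enhancer/early promoter region lies downstream of the poly(A) signal. No mammalian selection marker is annotated, so the plasmid is suited to transient transfection.

The associated publication concerns a tumour suppressor complex with GAP activity toward the Rag GTPases, which signal amino acid sufficiency to mTORC1. The plasmid was therefore probably used to express HA-tagged SEC13 for detection or immunoprecipitation in that work, although the record does not state its specific role.
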