Addgene plasmid #46332: HA Sec13 pRK5
Depositing lab: David Sabatini. Depositing organization: Whitehead Institute for Biomedical Research. Publication: A Tumor suppressor complex with GAP activity for the Rag GTPases that signal amino acid sufficiency to mTORC1. Bar-Peled L, Chantranupong L, Cherniack AD, Chen WW, Ottina KA, Grabiner BC, Spear ED, Carter SL, Meyerson M, Sabatini DM. Science. 2013 May 31;340(6136):1100-6. doi: 10.1126/science.1232044. PubMed 23723238.
Backbone
  Vector backbone: pRK5
  Vector type: Mammalian Expression
Growth in bacteria
  Bacterial resistance: Ampicillin, 100 μg/mL
  Growth temperature: 37°C
  Growth strain: DH5alpha
  Copy number: Unknown
Gene/Insert
  Gene/Insert name: Sec13
  Species: H. sapiens (human)
  Insert size (bp): 927
  Entrez Gene: SEC13 (a.k.a. D3S1231E, SEC13L1, SEC13R, npp-20)
  Tag / fusion protein: HA (N terminal on backbone)
  Cloning method: Restriction Enzyme; 5′ cloning site SalI (not destroyed); 3′ cloning site NotI (not destroyed)
  Sequencing primers: 5′ SP6; 3′ SV40pA-R
Terms and licenses: Academic/Nonprofit Terms; Industry Terms: Not Available to Industry
How to cite: HA Sec13 pRK5 was a gift from David Sabatini (Addgene plasmid # 46332 ; http://n2t.net/addgene:46332 ; RRID:Addgene_46332)
