>Addgene plasmid #46332 | HA Sec13 pRK5 | depositor partial sequence | sequence record 65303 | HA Sec13 pRK5 sequence 927 bps
ATGATTCACGACGCCCAGATGGACTACTATGGCACCCGCCTGGCAACCTGCTCATCAGACAGGTCCGTCA
AAATCTTTGATGTGCGCAATGGAGGGCAGATCCTTATCGCCGACCTCAGGGGTCATGAGGGTCCTGTGTG
GCAAGTGGCCTGGGCTCACCCCATGTACGGCAACATCCTGGCATCGTGCTCCTATGACCGGAAAGTCATT
ATCTGGAGAGAGGAAAACGGCACCTGGGAGAAGAGCCACGAGCATGCGGGACACGACTCCTCAGTGAACT
CGGTGTGCTGGGCCCCCCATGACTACGGCCTGATCCTGGCCTGTGGGAGCTCGGATGGGGCCATCTCCCT
GCTGACTTACACCGGGGAAGGCCAATGGGAAGTAAAGAAGATCAACAACGCTCACACCATTGGCTGCAAT
GCCGTCAGCTGGGCCCCTGCTGTTGTACCTGGAAGCCTCATAGACCACCCATCGGGGCAGAAACCCAATT
ACATCAAGAGGTTTGCATCAGGTGGCTGTGACAACCTCATCAAGCTGTGGAAGGAGGAGGAGGACGGCCA
GTGGAAGGAGGAGCAGAAGCTAGAAGCGCACAGTGACTGGGTTCGAGATGTGGCCTGGGCCCCCTCCATC
GGCCTGCCCACCAGCACCATCGCCAGCTGCTCCCAGGATGGTCGTGTGTTCATTTGGACCTGTGATGATG
CCTCAAGCAATACGTGGTCCCCTAAATTGTTGCACAAGTTCAACGATGTGGTGTGGCATGTGAGCTGGTC
CATCACAGCCAACATCCTGGCTGTCTCTGGTGGAGACAATAAGGTGACCCTGTGGAAGGAGTCAGTTGAT
GGGCAGTGGGTGTGCATCAGTGATGTCAACAAGGGCCAGGGCTCCGTATCAGCATCAGTGACAGAGGGCC
AGCAGAACGAGCAGTGA
