>Addgene plasmid #46332 | HA Sec13 pRK5 | addgene partial sequence | sequence record 66288 | Sp6 5'-ATTTAGGTGACACTATAG-3'
TTTCTCTCCACAGGTGTCCACTCCCAGGTCCAACTGCACCTCGGTTCTATCGATTGAATTCCCGAACCGA
CAGTCGGTCTCTTCACCAAGGCCATTCGCGCCACCATGGGCTACCCCTATGATGTGCCTGACTACGCAGA
TCTCAATGGTGGTGGTGGTGGGTCGACGATGATTCACGACGCCCAGATGGACTACTATGGCACCCGCCTG
GCAACCTGCTCATCAGACAGGTCCGTCAAAATCTTTGATGTGCGCAATGGAGGGCAGATCCTTATCGCCG
ACCTCAGGGGTCATGAGGGTCCTGTGTGGCAAGTGGCCTGGGCTCACCCCATGTACGGCAACATCCTGGC
ATCGTGCTCCTATGACCGGAAAGTCATTATCTGGAGAGAGGAAAACGGCACCTGGGAGAAGAGCCACGAG
CATGCGGGACACGACTCCTCAGTGAACTCGGTGTGCTGGGCCCCCCATGACTACGGCCTGATCCTGGCCT
GTGGGAGCTCGGATGGGGCCATCTCCCTGCTGACTTACACCGGGGAAGGCCAATGGGAAGTAAAGAAGAT
CAACAACGCTCACACCATTGGCTGCAATGCCGTCAGCTGGGCCCCTGCTGTTGTACCTGGAAGCCTCATA
GACCACCCATCGGGGCAGAAACCCAATTACATCAAGAGGTTTGCATCAGGTGGCTGTGACAACCTCATCA
AGCTGTGGAAGGAGGAGGAGGACGGCCAGTGGAAGGAGGAGCAGAAGCTAGAAGCGCACAGTGACTGGGT
TCGAGATGTGGCCTGGGCCCCCTCCATCGGCCTGCCCACCAGCACCATCGCCAGCTGCTCCCAGGATGGT
CGTGTGTTCATTTGGACCTGTGATGATGCCTCAAGCAATACGTGGTCCCCTAAATTGTTGCACAAGTTCA
ACGATGTGGTGTGGCATGTGAGCTGGTCCATCACAGCCA
